>Addgene plasmid #47999 | pICH41331 | depositor full sequence | sequence record 68999 | Full Sequence
GTGGCTCTTCAGTGGACGAAAGGGCCTCGTGATACGCCTATTTTTATAGGTTAATGTCATGATAATAATG
GTTTCTTAGACGTCAGGTGGCACTTTTCGGGGAAATGTGCGCGGAACCCCTATTTGTTTATTTTTCTAAA
TACATTCAAATATGTATCCGCTCATGAGACAATAACCCTGATAAATGCTTCAATAATATTGAAAAAGGAA
GAGTATGCGCTCACGCAACTGGTCCAGAACCTTGACCGAACGCAGCGGTGGTAACGGCGCAGTGGCGGTT
TTCATGGCTTGTTATGACTGTTTTTTTGGGGTACAGTCTATGCCTCGGGCATCCAAGCAGCAAGCGCGTT
ACGCCGTGGGTCGATGTTTGATGTTATGGAGCAGCAACGATGTTACGCAGCAGGGCAGTCGCCCTAAAAC
AAAGTTAAACATCATGAGGGAAGCGGTGATCGCCGAAGTATCGACTCAACTATCAGAGGTAGTTGGCGTC
ATCGAGCGCCATCTCGAACCGACGTTGCTGGCCGTACATTTGTACGGCTCCGCAGTGGATGGCGGCCTGA
AGCCACACAGCGATATTGATTTGCTGGTTACGGTGACCGTAAGGCTTGATGAAACAACGCGGCGAGCTTT
GATCAACGACCTTTTGGAAACTTCGGCTTCCCCTGGAGAGAGCGAGATTCTCCGCGCTGTAGAAGTCACC
ATTGTTGTGCACGACGACATCATTCCGTGGCGTTATCCAGCTAAGCGCGAACTGCAATTTGGAGAATGGC
AGCGCAATGACATTCTTGCAGGTATCTTCGAGCCAGCCACGATCGACATTGATCTGGCTATCTTGCTGAC
AAAAGCAAGAGAACATAGCGTTGCCTTGGTAGGTCCAGCGGCGGAGGAACTCTTTGATCCGGTTCCTGAA
CAGGATCTATTTGAGGCGCTAAATGAAACCTTAACGCTATGGAACTCGCCGCCCGACTGGGCTGGCGATG
AGCGAAATGTAGTGCTTACGTTGTCCCGCATTTGGTACAGCGCAGTAACCGGCAAAATCGCGCCGAAGGA
TGTCGCTGCCGACTGGGCAATGGAGCGCCTGCCGGCCCAGTATCAGCCCGTCATACTTGAAGCTAGACAG
GCTTATCTTGGACAAGAAGAAGATCGCTTGGCCTCGCGCGCAGATCAGTTGGAAGAATTTGTCCATTACG
TAAAAGGCGAGATCACCAAGGTAGTCGGCAAATAACTGTCAGACCAAGTTTACTCATATATACTTTAGAT
TGATTTAAAACTTCATTTTTAATTTAAAAGGATCTAGGTGAAGATCCTTTTTGATAATCTCATGACCAAA
ATCCCTTAACGTGAGTTTTCGTTCCACTGAGCGTCAGACCCCGTAGAAAAGATCAAAGGATCTTCTTGAG
ATCCTTTTTTTCTGCGCGTAATCTGCTGCTTGCAAACAAAAAAACCACCGCTACCAGCGGTGGTTTGTTT
GCCGGATCAAGAGCTACCAACTCTTTTTCCGAAGGTAACTGGCTTCAGCAGAGCGCAGATACCAAATACT
GTCCTTCTAGTGTAGCCGTAGTTAGGCCACCACTTCAAGAACTCTGTAGCACCGCCTACATACCTCGCTC
TGCTAATCCTGTTACCAGTGGCTGCTGCCAGTGGCGATAAGTCGTGTCTTACCGGGTTGGACTCAAGACG
ATAGTTACCGGATAAGGCGCAGCGGTCGGGCTGAACGGGGGGTTCGTGCACACAGCCCAGCTTGGAGCGA
ACGACCTACACCGAACTGAGATACCTACAGCGTGAGCTATGAGAAAGCGCCACGCTTCCCGAAGGGAGAA
AGGCGGACAGGTATCCGGTAAGCGGCAGGGTCGGAACAGGAGAGCGCACGAGGGAGCTTCCAGGGGGAAA
CGCCTGGTATCTTTATAGTCCTGTCGGGTTTCGCCACCTCTGACTTGAGCGTCGATTTTTGTGATGCTCG
TCAGGGGGGCGGAGCCTATGGAAAAACGCCAGCAACGCGGCCTTTTTACGGTTCCTGGCCTTTTGCTGGC
CTTTTGCTCACATGTTCTTTCCTGCGTTATCCCCTGATTCTGTGGATAACCGTATTACCGCCTTTGAGTG
AGCTGATACCGCTCGCCGCAGCCGAACGACCGAGCGCAGCGAGTCAGTGAGCGAGGAAGCGGAAGAGCGC
CCAATACGCAAACCGCCTCTCCCCGCGCGTTGGCCGATTCATTAATCACTCTGTGGTCTCAGGAGTTGTC
TTCGCAGCTGGCACGACAGGTTTCCCGACTGGAAAGCGGGCAGTGAGCGCAACGCAATTAATGTGAGTTA
GCTCACTCATTAGGCACCCCAGGCTTTACACTTTATGCTTCCGGCTCGTATGTTGTGTGGAATTGTGAGC
GGATAACAATTTCACACAGGAAACAGCTATGACCATGATTACGCCAAGCTTGCATGCCTGCAGGTCGACT
CTAGAGGATCCCCGGGTACCGAGCTCGAATTCACTGGCCGTCGTTTTACAACGTCGTGACTGGGAAAACC
CTGGCGTTACCCAACTTAATCGCCTTGCAGCACATCCCCCTTTCGCCAGCTGGCGTAATAGCGAAGAGGC
CCGCACCGATCGCCCTTCCCAACAGTTGCGCAGCCTGAATGGCGAATGGCGCCTGATGCGGTATTTTCTC
CTTACGCATCTGTGCGGTATTTCACACCGCATATGGTGCACTCTCAGTACAATCTGCTCTGATGCCGCAT
AGTTAAGCCAGCCCCGACACCCGCCAACACCCGCTGACGCGCCCTGACGGGCTTGTCTGCTCCCGGCATC
CGCTTACAGACAAGCTGTGACGAAGACAACGCTTGAGACCACGAA
Features (pLannotate 1.2.2; 12 found; start..end, strand, type, name):
    110..214     +  promoter       AmpR promoter: bla
    205..285     -  CDS            int (fragment): INT2_ECOLX - Protein inferred from homology: Swiss-Prot protein existence level 3. Putative integrase believed to be involved in the insertion of antibiotic resistance genes into plasmids and transposons. From Escherichia coli.
    371..427     +  CDS            GmR (fragment): gentamycin acetyltransferase; aacC1; confers resistance to gentamycin
    434..1222    +  CDS            aadA: S3AD_ECOLX - Experimental evidence at protein level: Swiss-Prot protein existence level 1. Mediates bacterial resistance to the antibiotics streptomycin and spectinomycin. From Escherichia coli.
   1396..1984    +  rep_origin     ori: high-copy-number ColE1/pMB1/pBR322/pUC origin of replication
   2167..2283    +  CDS            lacI (fragment): LACI_ECOLI - Experimental evidence at protein level: Swiss-Prot protein existence level 1. Repressor of the lactose operon. Binds allolactose as an inducer. From Escherichia coli (strain K12).
   2299..2320    +  protein_bind   CAP binding site: CAP binding activates transcription in the presence of cAMP. E. coli catabolite activator protein
   2335..2365    +  promoter       lac promoter: promoter for the E. coli lac operon
   2373..2389    +  protein_bind   lac operator: The lac repressor binds to the lac operator to inhibit transcription in E. coli. This inhibition can be relieved by adding lactose or isopropyl-β-D-thiogalactopyranoside (IPTG). lac repressor encoded by lacI
   2426..2482    -  misc_feature   MCS: pUC18/19 multiple cloning site
   2479..2636    +  CDS            lacZα (fragment): LacZα fragment of β-galactosidase; lacZ fragment
   2642..2741    -  misc_feature   bom (fragment): basis of mobility region from pBR322
