[The description below was written by a language model from this plasmid's Addgene catalogue record and pLannotate feature annotations shown in this document.]
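Description:
pICH41331 is an empty level 0 cloning vector from the modular cloning (MoClo) system for standardized assembly of multigene constructs. It is a self-made, pUC19-derived bacterial plasmid with no insert. The catalogue lists the backbone as 2,247 bp, while the annotated full sequence is 2,845 nt. The record does not explain the gap, though it may reflect the replaceable lacZα cassette. The plasmid replicates in E. coli from a high-copy ColE1/pUC-type origin and is selected with spectinomycin. Resistance comes from a complete aadA gene, which confers resistance to both streptomycin and spectinomycin, and an AmpR (bla) promoter is annotated upstream of it. The short integrase and gentamicin acetyltransferase fragments flanking this region are probably remnants of the integron-type cassette from which the marker was taken, not functional genes. Partial lacI and bom annotations likewise appear to be backbone leftovers.

The working part of the vector is a lacZα screening cassette made up of a CAP binding site, lac promoter, lac operator, a pUC18/19 multiple cloning site and a lacZα fragment. The catalogue lists LacZ alpha as the selectable marker. In vectors of this kind, the incoming DNA part replaces the lacZα cassette, so recombinant colonies are white and parental colonies blue on indicator medium in an α-complementing host. Level 0 vectors in modular cloning schemes hold individual basic parts, such as promoters, coding sequences or terminators, that are later combined into transcription units and then multigene constructs. The feature table does not annotate the type IIS restriction sites or the fusion overhangs, so the record does not state which class of part this acceptor is designed to receive.
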