Addgene plasmid #47999: pICH41331
Purpose: (Empty Backbone)
Depositing lab: Sylvestre Marillonnet. Depositing organization: Leibniz Institute of Plant Biochemistry (IPB). Publication: A modular cloning system for standardized assembly of multigene constructs. Weber E, Engler C, Gruetzner R, Werner S, Marillonnet S. PLoS One. 2011 Feb 18;6(2):e16765. doi: 10.1371/journal.pone.0016765. PubMed 21364738.
Backbone
  Vector backbone: pUC19-derived
  Backbone manufacturer: self-made
  Backbone size (bp): 2247
  Vector type: Unspecified
  Selectable markers: LacZ alpha
Growth in bacteria
  Bacterial resistance: Spectinomycin, 50 μg/mL
  Growth temperature: 37°C
  Growth strain: DH10B
  Copy number: High Copy
Gene/Insert
  Gene/Insert name: None
Terms and licenses: Academic/Nonprofit Terms; Industry Terms: Not Available to Industry
Depositor comments: level 0 cloning vector
How to cite: pICH41331 was a gift from Sylvestre Marillonnet (Addgene plasmid # 47999 ; http://n2t.net/addgene:47999 ; RRID:Addgene_47999)
