>Addgene plasmid #47999 | pICH41331 | addgene partial sequence | sequence record 70844 | MoCloF 5'-agcgaggaagcggaagagcg-3'
CGCCTCTCCCCGCGCGTTGGCCGATTCATTAATCACTCTGTGGTCTCAGGAGTTGTCTTCGCAGCTGGCA
CGACAGGTTTCCCGACTGGAAAGCGGGCAGTGAGCGCAACGCAATTAATGTGAGTTAGCTCACTCATTAG
GCACCCCAGGCTTTACACTTTATGCTTCCGGCTCGTATGTTGTGTGGAATTGTGAGCGGATAACAATTTC
ACACAGGAAACAGCTATGACCATGATTACGCCAAGCTTGCATGCCTGCAGGTCGACTCTAGAGGATCCCC
GGGTACCGAGCTCGAATTCACTGGCCGTCGTTTTACAACGTCGTGACTGGGAAAACCCTGGCGTTACCCA
ACTTAATCGCCTTGCAGCACATCCCCCTTTCGCCAGCTGGCGTAATAGCGAAGAGGCCCGCACCGATCGC
CCTTCCCAACAGTTGCGCAGCCTGAATGGCGAATGGCGCCTGATGCGGTATTTTCTCCTTACGCATCTGT
GCGGTATTTCACACCGCATATGGTGCACTCTCAGTACAATCTGCTCTGATGCCGCATAGTTAAGCCAGCC
CCGACACCCGCCAACACCCGCTGACGCGCCCTGACGGGCTTGTCTGCTCCCGGCATCCGCTTACAGACAA
GCTGTGACGAAGACAACGCTTGAGACCACGAAGTGGCTCTTCAGTGGACGAAAGGGCCTCGTGATACGCC
TATTTTTATAGGTTAATGTCATGATAATAATGGTTTCTTAGACGTCAGGTGGCACTTTTCGGGGAAATGT
GCGCGGAACCCCTATTTGTTTATTTTTCTAAATACATTCAAATATGTATCCGCTCATGAGACAATAACCC
TGATAAATGCTTCAATAATATTGAAAAAGGAAGAGTATGCGCTCACGCAACTGGTCCAGAACCTTGACCG
AACGCAGCGGTGGTAACGGCGCAGTGGCGGTTTTCATGGCTTGTTATGACTGTTTTTTTGGGGTACAGTC
TATGCCTCGGGCATCCAAGCAGCAAGCGCGTTACGCCGTGGGTCGATGTTTGATGTTATGGAGCAGCAAC
GATGTTACGCAGCAGGGCAGTCGCCCTAAAACAAAGTTAAACATCATGAGGGAAGCGGTG
